>Addgene plasmid #24233 | pCDNA3 Flag BimL | addgene partial sequence | sequence record 30535 | 24233 with CMV-F
CGACTCTCGGCTACTAGAGAACCCACTGCTTACTGGCTTATCGAAATTAATACGACTCACTATAGGGAGA
CCCAAGCTTACGGCAGCCAACATGGACTATAAGGACGATGATGACAAAGGATCCGCAAAGCAACCTTCTG
ATGTAAGTTCTGAGTGTGACCGAGAAGGTAGACAATTGCAGCCTGCGGAGAGGCCTCCCCAGCTCAGACC
TGGGGCCCCTACCTCCCTACAGACAGAGCCACAAGACAGGAGCCCAGCACCCATGAGTTGTGACAAATCA
ACACAAACCCCAAGTCCTCCTTGCCAGGCCTTCAACCACTATCTCAGTGCAATGGCTTCCATGAGGCAGG
CTGAACCTGCAGATATGCGCCCAGAGATATGGATCGCCCAAGAGTTGCGGCGTATCGGAGACGAGTTTAA
CGCTTACTATGCAAGGAGGGTATTTTTGAATAATTACCAAGCAGCCGAAGACCACCCACGAATGGTTATC
TTACGACTGTTACGTTACATTGTCCGCCTGGTGTGGAGAATGCATTGAGAATTCTGCAGATATCCATCAC
ACTGGCGGCCGCTCGAGCATGCATCTAGAGGGCCCTATTCTATAGTGTCACCTAAATGCTAGAGCTCGCT
GATCAGCCTCGACTGTGCCTTCTAGTTGCCAGCCATCTGTTGTTTGCCCCTCCCCCGTGCCTTCCTTGAC
CCTGGAAGGTGCCACTCCCACTGTCCTTTCCTAATAAAATGAGGAAATTGCATCGCATTGTCTGAGTAGG
TGTCATTCTATTCTGGGGGGTGGGGTGGGGCAGGACAGCAAGGGGGAGGATTGGGAAGACAATAGCAGGC
ATGCTGGGGATGCGGTGGGCTCTATGGCTTCTGA
