[The description below was written by a language model from this plasmid's Addgene catalogue record.]
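Description:
pCDNA3 Flag BimL is a mammalian expression plasmid built on the Invitrogen pcDNA3 backbone (5446 bp without insert). It carries the human Bim L isoform of BCL2L11, a BH3-only pro-apoptotic member of the Bcl2 family. The roughly 458 bp insert was placed between the HindIII and EcoRI sites of the polylinker, both of which remain intact, and it is fused at its N terminus to a Flag epitope, allowing the protein to be detected or immunoprecipitated with anti-Flag antibodies. The plasmid is maintained in E. coli as a high-copy construct under ampicillin selection.

The record does not list the regulatory elements, and no feature table is provided. However, pcDNA3 as a standard backbone drives inserts from the CMV immediate-early promoter with a downstream bovine growth hormone polyadenylation signal, and it normally includes an SV40-driven neomycin resistance cassette for G418 selection of stable mammalian transfectants. The use of T7 and SP6 as sequencing primers is consistent with the phage promoters that flank the pcDNA3 cloning site, which also permit in vitro transcription of the insert.

The associated publication concerns JNK phosphorylation of Bim-related Bcl2 family proteins and the resulting Bax-dependent apoptosis. This suggests the construct is used for transient or stable expression of tagged BimL in cultured mammalian cells, to study its phosphorylation, protein interactions and role in triggering cell death.
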