Addgene plasmid #24233: pCDNA3 Flag BimL
Depositing lab: Roger Davis. Depositing organization: University of Massachusetts, Worcester. Publication: JNK phosphorylation of Bim-related members of the Bcl2 family induces Bax-dependent apoptosis. Lei K, Davis RJ. Proc Natl Acad Sci U S A. 2003 Mar 4. 100(5):2432-7. 10.1073/pnas.0438011100 PubMed 12591950.
Backbone
  Vector backbone: pcDNA3
  Backbone manufacturer: invitrogen
  Backbone size w/o insert (bp): 5446
  Vector type: Mammalian Expression
Growth in bacteria
  Bacterial resistance: Ampicillin, 100 μg/mL
  Growth temperature: 37°C
  Growth strain: DH5alpha
  Copy number: High Copy
Gene/Insert
  Gene/Insert name: Bim L
  Species: H. sapiens (human)
  Insert size (bp): 458
  GenBank ID: AF032458
  Entrez Gene: BCL2L11 (a.k.a. BAM, BIM, BOD)
  Tag / fusion protein: Flag (N terminal on insert)
  Cloning method: Restriction Enzyme; 5′ cloning site Hind III (not destroyed); 3′ cloning site EcoRI (not destroyed)
  Sequencing primers: 5′ T7; 3′ SP6
Terms and licenses: Academic/Nonprofit Terms; Industry Terms: Not Available to Industry
How to cite: pCDNA3 Flag BimL was a gift from Roger Davis (Addgene plasmid # 24233 ; http://n2t.net/addgene:24233 ; RRID:Addgene_24233)
